>Addgene plasmid #186650 | puc19_N_tag | addgene full sequence | sequence record 367524 | Addgene NGS Result
GCGAGACGAAAGGGCCTCGTGATACGCCTATTTTTATAGGTTAATGTCATGATAATAATGGTTTCTTAGA
CGTCAGGTGGCACTTTTCGGGGAAATGTGCGCGGAACCCCTATTTGTTTATTTTTCTAAATACATTCAAA
TATGTATCCGCTCATGAGACAATAACCCTGATAAATGCTTCAATAATATTGAAAAAGGAAGAGTATGAGT
ATTCAACATTTCCGTGTCGCCCTTATTCCCTTTTTTGCGGCATTTTGCCTTCCTGTTTTTGCTCACCCAG
AAACGCTGGTGAAAGTAAAAGATGCTGAAGATCAGTTGGGTGCACGAGTGGGTTACATCGAACTGGATCT
CAACAGCGGTAAGATCCTTGAGAGTTTTCGCCCCGAAGAACGTTTTCCAATGATGAGCACTTTTAAAGTT
CTGCTATGTGGCGCGGTATTATCCCGTATTGACGCCGGGCAAGAGCAACTCGGTCGCCGCATACACTATT
CTCAGAATGACTTGGTTGAGTACTCACCAGTCACAGAAAAGCATCTTACGGATGGCATGACAGTAAGAGA
ATTATGCAGTGCTGCCATAACCATGAGTGATAACACTGCGGCCAACTTACTTCTGACAACGATCGGAGGA
CCGAAGGAGCTAACCGCTTTTTTGCACAACATGGGGGATCATGTAACTCGCCTTGATCGTTGGGAACCGG
AGCTGAATGAAGCCATACCAAACGACGAGCGTGACACCACGATGCCTGTAGCAATGGCAACAACGTTGCG
CAAACTATTAACTGGCGAACTACTTACTCTAGCTTCCCGGCAACAATTAATAGACTGGATGGAGGCGGAT
AAAGTTGCAGGACCACTTCTGCGCTCGGCCCTTCCGGCTGGCTGGTTTATTGCTGATAAATCTGGAGCCG
GTGAGCGTGGGTCTCGCGGTATCATTGCAGCACTGGGGCCAGATGGTAAGCCCTCCCGTATCGTAGTTAT
CTACACGACGGGGAGTCAGGCAACTATGGATGAACGAAATAGACAGATCGCTGAGATAGGTGCCTCACTG
ATTAAGCATTGGTAACTGTCAGACCAAGTTTACTCATATATACTTTAGATTGATTTAAAACTTCATTTTT
AATTTAAAAGGATCTAGGTGAAGATCCTTTTTGATAATCTCATGACCAAAATCCCTTAACGTGAGTTTTC
GTTCCACTGAGCGTCAGACCCCGTAGAAAAGATCAAAGGATCTTCTTGAGATCCTTTTTTTCTGCGCGTA
ATCTGCTGCTTGCAAACAAAAAAACCACCGCTACCAGCGGTGGTTTGTTTGCCGGATCAAGAGCTACCAA
CTCTTTTTCCGAAGGTAACTGGCTTCAGCAGAGCGCAGATACCAAATACTGTTCTTCTAGTGTAGCCGTA
GTTAGGCCACCACTTCAAGAACTCTGTAGCACCGCCTACATACCTCGCTCTGCTAATCCTGTTACCAGTG
GCTGCTGCCAGTGGCGATAAGTCGTGTCTTACCGGGTTGGACTCAAGACGATAGTTACCGGATAAGGCGC
AGCGGTCGGGCTGAACGGGGGGTTCGTGCACACAGCCCAGCTTGGAGCGAACGACCTACACCGAACTGAG
ATACCTACAGCGTGAGCTATGAGAAAGCGCCACGCTTCCCGAAGGGAGAAAGGCGGACAGGTATCCGGTA
AGCGGCAGGGTCGGAACAGGAGAGCGCACGAGGGAGCTTCCAGGGGGAAACGCCTGGTATCTTTATAGTC
CTGTCGGGTTTCGCCACCTCTGACTTGAGCGTCGATTTTTGTGATGCTCGTCAGGGGGGCGGAGCCTATG
GAAAAACGCCAGCAACGCGGCCTTTTTACGGTTCCTGGCCTTTTGCTGGCCTTTTGCTCACATGTTCTTT
CCTGCGTTATCCCCTGATTCTGTGGATAACCGTATTACCGCCTTTGAGTGAGCTGATACCGCTCGCCGCA
GCCGAACGACCGAGCGCAGCGAGTCAGTGAGCGAGGAAGCGGAAGAGCGCCCAATACGCAAACCGCCTCT
CCCCGCGCGTTGGCCGATTCATTAATGCAGCTGGCACGACAGGTTTCCCGACTGGAAAGCGGGCAGTGAG
CGCAACGCAATTAATGTGAGTTAGCTCACTCATTAGGCACCCCAGGCTTTACACTTTATGCTTCCGGCTC
GTATGTTGTGTGGAATTGTGAGCGGATAACAATTTCACACAGGAAACAGCTATGACCATGATTACGCCAG
AAGACAGAAACACCCAGGTAAGTGATCCAGACATGATAAGATACATTGATGAGTTTGGACAAACCACAAC
TAGAATGCAGTGAAAAAAATGCTTTATTTGTGAAATTTGTGATGCTATTGCTTTATTTGTAACCATTATA
AGCTGCAATAAACAAGTTCTAGGCACCGGGCTTGCGGGTCATGCACCAGGTGCGCGGTCCTTCGGGCACC
TCGACGTCGGCGGTGACGGTGAAGCCGAGCCGCTCGTAGAAGGGGAGGTTGCGGGGCGCGGAGGTCTCCA
GGAAGGCGGGCACCCCGGCGCGCTCGGCCGCCTCCACTCCGGGGAGCACGACGGCGCTGCCCAGACCCTT
GCCCTGGTGGTCGGGCGAGACGCCGACGGTGGCCAGGAACCACGCGGGCTCCTTGGGCCGGTGCGGCGCC
AGGAGGCCTTCCATCTGTTGCTGCGCGGCCAGCCGGGAACCGCTCAACTCGGCCATGCGCGGGCCGATCT
CGGCGAACACCGCCCCCGCTTCGACGCTCTCCGGCGTGGTCCAGACCGCCACCGCGGCGCCGTCGTCCGC
GACCCACACCTTGCCGATGTCGAGCCCGACGCGCGTGAGGAAGAGTTCTTGCAGCTCGGTGACCCGCTCG
ATGTGGCGGTCCGGGTCGACGGTGTGGCGCGTGGCGGGGTAGTCGGCGAACGCGGCGGCGAGGGTGCGTA
CGGCCCGGGGGACGTCGTCGCGGGTGGCGAGGCGCACCGTGGGCTTGTACTCGGTCATTTTGATTGTCTC
TGGATTAGACGACTGCTGGCTGATGGAGCGGCTTTGTGTCGGGAGGAGTATCCACACAGCACAAGAACTC
AAACGGTAGTGATATGAAAACTGGTCCCGCAGCCCGTTTTATAAAGCCCGCTTAGCGCTAAAACCTTATC
AGCCGCAATGCTCTCCGCTCTCAAGTCGCGTTCAAAACTTTTACCATATATGGGTATGAATTGTTCGCCG
ATTGGGTTTTCATTTACGGAGAATTTCCTCCGCAACTGGGTGTTCGTGCTTGTGTGTGTCTTGTATATCG
CCATGAAGAGTGTACCTAATTTTAATCAACCGATTTCTCTCTCTTCCGCAGGAATCAAAATGGACTACAA
AGACCATGACGGTGATTATAAAGATCATGACATCGATTACAAGGATGACGATGACAAGGGTGGATCTGGA
GGTTCCGGCGGCTCAGGGGGTAGTTACCCATACGATGTTCCTGACTATGCGGGCTATCCCTATGACGTCC
CGGACTATGCAGGATCCTATCCATATGACGTTCCAGATTACGCTTCCGGTGGCTCTGGCTCTTCAGGCTC
ATATTATTATGTCTTCTGCATGCCTGCAGGTCGACTCTAGAGGATCCCCGGGTACCGAGCTCGAATTCAC
TGGCCGTCGTTTTACAACGTCGTGACTGGGAAAACCCTGGCGTTACCCAACTTAATCGCCTTGCAGCACA
TCCCCCTTTCGCCAGCTGGCGTAATAGCGAAGAGGCCCGCACCGATCGCCCTTCCCAACAGTTGCGCAGC
CTGAATGGCGAATGGCGCCTGATGCGGTATTTTCTCCTTACGCATCTGTGCGGTATTTCACACCGCATAT
GGTGCACTCTCAGTACAATCTGCTCTGATGCCGCATAGTTAAGCCAGCCCCGACACCCGCCAACACCCGC
TGACGCGCCCTGACGGGCTTGTCTGCTCCCGGCATCCGCTTACAGACAAGCTGTGACCGTCTCCGGGAGC
TGCATGTGTCAGAGGTTTTCACCGTCATCACCGAAACGC
Features (pLannotate 1.2.2; 16 found; start..end, strand, type, name):
    100..204     +  promoter       AmpR promoter: bla
    205..1065    +  CDS            AmpR: β-lactamase; bla; confers resistance to ampicillin, carbenicillin, and related antibiotics
   1236..1824    +  rep_origin     ori: high-copy-number ColE1/pMB1/pBR322/pUC origin of replication
   2007..2099    +  CDS            lacI (fragment): lac repressor; lacI; The lac repressor binds to the lac operator to inhibit transcription in E. coli. This inhibition can be relieved by adding lactose or isopropyl-β-D-thiogalactopyranoside (IPTG).
   2112..2133    +  protein_bind   CAP binding site: CAP binding activates transcription in the presence of cAMP. E. coli catabolite activator protein
   2148..2178    +  promoter       lac promoter: promoter for the E. coli lac operon
   2186..2202    +  protein_bind   lac operator: The lac repressor binds to the lac operator to inhibit transcription in E. coli. This inhibition can be relieved by adding lactose or isopropyl-β-D-thiogalactopyranoside (IPTG). lac repressor encoded by lacI
   2264..2398    -  polyA_signal   SV40 poly(A) signal: SV40 polyadenylation signal
   2401..2998    -  CDS            PuroR (fragment): puromycin N-acetyltransferase; pac from Streptomyces alboniger; confers resistance to puromycin
   3006..3305    -  promoter       Ac5 promoter (fragment): Drosophila melanogaster actin 5c promoter
   3353..3418    +  CDS            3xFLAG: three tandem FLAG® epitope tags, followed by an enterokinase cleavage site
   3455..3544    +  CDS            3xHA: three tandem HA epitope tags
   3587..3638    -  misc_feature   MCS (fragment): pUC18/19 multiple cloning site
   3635..3792    +  CDS            lacZα (fragment): LacZα fragment of β-galactosidase; lacZ fragment
   3798..3897    -  misc_feature   bom (fragment): basis of mobility region from pBR322
   3999..5       -  CDS            rop (fragment) (across the origin): Rop protein, which maintains plasmids at low copy number; rop
