[The description below was written by a language model from this plasmid's Addgene catalogue record and pLannotate feature annotations shown in this document.]
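Description:
puc19_N_tag is an empty donor plasmid built on the pUC19 backbone for tagging endogenous genes at their N-terminus in Drosophila melanogaster cells, developed in work on Drosophila ovarian somatic sheath cells. It is a small (about 4 kb), high-copy plasmid propagated in E. coli through the ColE1/pUC origin and selected with ampicillin via the β-lactamase gene and its promoter. Leftover pUC19 elements are annotated around the payload, including the lac promoter and operator, the CAP binding site, and fragments of lacI, lacZα and the multiple cloning site. These are backbone remnants rather than functional parts of the design.

The payload has two parts: a "selection intron" and a 3xFLAG-3xHA epitope tag. The intron carries a puromycin N-acetyltransferase cassette driven by its own minimal Act5C (Ac5) promoter and terminated by an SV40 polyadenylation signal. In the feature table this cassette lies on the opposite strand to the tag coding sequence, which sits immediately downstream. Because the marker is housed within an intron and has an independent promoter, edited cells can be selected with puromycin. The intron would presumably then be spliced out of the tagged gene's transcript, leaving an in-frame N-terminal tag, though the record does not spell out this mechanism.

According to the depositor, the intron and tag are flanked by BbsI sites so that gene-specific homology arms can be added by HiFi/Gibson-type assembly. As deposited, the plasmid contains no homology arms or target gene. It therefore serves as a template for building locus-specific donors, allowing rapid selection of pools of cells expressing endogenously tagged proteins.
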