Addgene plasmid #186650: puc19_N_tag
Purpose: Empty donor plasmid.
Depositing lab: Astrid Haase. Depositing organization: National Institute of Diabetes & Digestive & Kidney Diseases (NIDDK). Publication: Functional editing of endogenous genes through rapid selection of cell pools (Rapid generation of endogenously tagged genes in Drosophila ovarian somatic sheath cells). Meng Q, Stoyko D, Andrews CM, Konstantinidou P, Genzor P, O T, Elchert AR, Benner L, Sobti S, Katz EY, Haase AD. Nucleic Acids Res. 2022 May 27. pii: 6594084. doi: 10.1093/nar/gkac448. PubMed 35639929.
Backbone
  Vector backbone: pUC19
  Vector type: Insect Expression
  Selectable markers: Puromycin
Growth in bacteria
  Bacterial resistance: Ampicillin, 100 μg/mL
  Growth temperature: 37°C
  Growth strain: DH5alpha
  Copy number: High Copy
Gene/Insert
  Gene/Insert name: N-terminal 3xFlag-3xHA Tag
  Species: D. melanogaster (fly)
  Tag / fusion protein: 3xFlag-3xHA (N terminal on insert)
  Cloning method: Gibson Cloning
Terms and licenses: Academic/Nonprofit Terms; Industry Terms: Not Available to Industry
Depositor comments: Contains the selection intron for Drosophila melanogaster and 3xFlag-3xHA epitope tag. Both are flanked by BbsI restrictions sites to enable cloning of homology arms using HIFI system. The selectable marker (puromycin) is located in the intron and is driven by its own minimal Act5C promoter. Please visit https://www.biorxiv.org/content/10.1101/2020.12.18.423517v1 for bioRxiv preprint.
How to cite: puc19_N_tag was a gift from Astrid Haase (Addgene plasmid # 186650 ; http://n2t.net/addgene:186650 ; RRID:Addgene_186650)
